Addgene plasmid #26485: pcDNA3 Osr1
Depositing lab: Paul Danielian. Depositing organization: Massachusetts Institute of Technology. Publication: Cloning and expression analysis of a mouse gene related to Drosophila odd-skipped. So PL, Danielian PS. Mech Dev. 1999 Jun . 84(1-2):157-60. 10.1016/S0925-4773(99)00058-1 PubMed 10473132.
Backbone
  Vector backbone: pcDNA3
  Backbone manufacturer: Invitrogen
  Backbone size w/o insert (bp): 5400
  Vector type: Mammalian Expression
  Selectable markers: Neomycin (select with G418)
Growth in bacteria
  Bacterial resistance: Ampicillin, 100 μg/mL
  Growth temperature: 37°C
  Growth strain: DH5alpha
  Copy number: High Copy
Gene/Insert
  Gene/Insert name: Osr1 (alt name: Odd skipped related 1)
  Species: M. musculus (mouse)
  Insert size (bp): 1400
  GenBank ID: NM_011859
  Entrez Gene: Osr1 (a.k.a. Odd1, Osr)
  Cloning method: Restriction Enzyme; 5′ cloning site NotI (not destroyed); 3′ cloning site XhoI (not destroyed)
  Sequencing primers: 5′ CMV-F; 3′ BGH rev
Terms and licenses: Academic/Nonprofit Terms; Industry Terms: Not Available to Industry
How to cite: pcDNA3 Osr1 was a gift from Paul Danielian (Addgene plasmid # 26485 ; http://n2t.net/addgene:26485 ; RRID:Addgene_26485)
