[The description below was written by a language model from this plasmid's Addgene catalogue record.]
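Description:
pcDNA3 Osr1 is a mammalian expression plasmid built on the Invitrogen pcDNA3 backbone (about 5.4 kb without insert) and carrying the mouse Osr1 gene (odd-skipped related 1, also known as Odd1), a relative of the Drosophila odd-skipped gene. The insert of roughly 1.4 kb was cloned by restriction digestion between NotI at the 5′ end and XhoI at the 3′ end. Both sites were preserved, so the fragment can be excised or transferred to another vector. The plasmid is maintained in E. coli as a high-copy plasmid under ampicillin selection. It also carries a neomycin resistance marker, which allows G418 selection of transfected mammalian cells, for example to derive stable lines.

The record does not list the promoter or polyadenylation signal explicitly, and no feature table is provided. However, the recommended sequencing primers (CMV forward and BGH reverse) fit the standard pcDNA3 layout. In that layout, the cloning site lies between the strong constitutive CMV immediate-early promoter and the bovine growth hormone polyadenylation signal. Osr1 would therefore be expected to be transcribed from the CMV promoter after transfection. No epitope tags, fusion partners or reporters are recorded, and the record does not say whether the insert includes untranslated regions in addition to the coding sequence. The construct is associated with work on the cloning and expression analysis of mouse Osr1, and it is suited to transient or stable overexpression of the gene in cultured mammalian cells.
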