>Addgene plasmid #26485 | pcDNA3 Osr1 | addgene partial sequence | sequence record 32632 | 26485 with CMV-F
CTCTCTGGCTAACTAGAGAACCCACTGCTTACTGGCTTATCGAAATTAATACGACTCACTATAGGGAGAC
CCAAGCTTGGTACCGAGCTCGGATCCACTAGTAACGGCCGCCAGTGTGCTGGAATTCTGCAGATATCCAT
CACACTGGCGGCCGCTCTAGAACTAGTGGATCCCCCGGGCTGCAGGAATTCGGCACGAGCGGCCTCTCCC
CAGCAAGTTCTCGCCGGCACTGGTTCAGATTCAGAAAGGGAGCCAGGAGCGAGGCTCAGCAGACCCCGGC
GGGTAGAACTCCGGGGCTGTGAAGCGCTCCCGCGTGTCCGACTCTTGGAGTCACCGCAGCTACAGAAGCG
TCAGAAGTCTAGTTCGCCAGGGGTGCCAGTCGGCTCCAGAGTCTCTGGTCACTCAAGTCCAGCGCAGCGA
CCCTCACAGACGCGCTCTGCCCTGGGACCGCGGCGGAACAAGATATTTGAAATCATTGCGGTTCCCAGCG
ACAGAAATGGGCAGCAAAACCTTGCCAGCACCGGTACCCATTCACCCATCCCTGCAGCTTACCAATTACT
CTTTCCTTCAGGCAGTGAATGGCCTGCCCACAGTGCCCTCGGACCACCTGCCCAACCTGTATGGTTTCAG
CGCTCTTCATGCGGTGCATCTGCACCAATGGACGCTGGGCTACCCAGCCATGCACTTGCCTCGATCCTCT
TTTTCTAAAGTGCCAGGTGCGGTGTCCAGCCTGATGGACGCTCGCTTCCAGCTGCCAGCCTTCCCCTGGT
TTCCCCACGTCATTCACCCTAAGCCAGAGATCACCGCGGGAGGCAGCGGCGCAGCACTTAAGACCAAGCC
TCGCTTTGATTTCGCTAACCTGGCCTTGGCTGCCACACAAGAGGATCCCACCAAGCTTGGCCGAGGGGA
