>Addgene plasmid #26485 | pcDNA3 Osr1 | depositor partial sequence | sequence record 48005 | pcDNA3 Osr1 sequence 1456 bps
GGCGGCCGCTCTAGAACTAGTGGATCCCCCGGGCTGCAGGAATTCGGCACGAGCGGCCTCTCCCCAGCAA
GTTCTCGCCGGCACTGGTTCAGATTCAGAAAGGGAGCCAGGAGCGAGGCTCAGCAGACCCCGGCGGGTAG
AACTCCGGGGCTGTGAAGCGCTCCCGCGTGTCCGACTCTTGGAGTCACCGCAGCTACAGAAGCGTCAGAA
GTCTAGTTCGCCAGGGGTGCCAGTCGGCTCCAGAGTCTCTGGTCACTCAAGTCCAGCGCAGCGACCCTCA
CAGACGCGCTCTGCCCTGGGACCGCGGCGGAACAAGATATTTGAAATCATTGCGGTTCCCAGCGACAGAA
ATGGGCAGCAAAACCTTGCCAGCACCGGTACCCATTCACCCATCCCTGCAGCTTACCAATTACTCTTTCC
TTCAGGCAGTGAATGGCCTGCCCACAGTGCCCTCGGACCACCTGCCCAACCTGTATGGTTTCAGCGCTCT
TCATGCGGTGCATCTGCACCAATGGACGCTGGGCTACCCAGCCATGCACTTGCCTCGATCCTCTTTTTCT
AAAGTGCCAGGTGCGGTGTCCAGCCTGATGGACGCTCGCTTCCAGCTGCCAGCCTTCCCCTGGTTTCCCC
ACGTCATTCACCCTAAGCCAGAGATCACCGCGGGAGGCAGCGGCGCAGCACTTAAGACCAAGCCTCGCTT
TGATTTCGCTAACCTGGCCTTGGCTGCCACACAAGAGGATCCCACCAAGCTTGGCCGAGGGGAGGGCCCT
GGCTCCCCTGCTGGTGGGCTGGGCGCCCTCCTGGACGTGACCAAGCTATCCCCAGAAAAGAAGCCAACAA
GGGGACGCCTGCCTTCCAAGACCAAGAAGGAATTCGTTTGCAAGTTCTGTGGCCGCCACTTCACTAAGTC
CTATAACCTACTTATCCACGAGCGGACGCACACTGATGAGCGACCTTACACCTGTGACATCTGCCACAAA
GCTTTCCGGAGGCAAGACCACCTACGGGACCACAGATATATTCACTCCAAAGAGAAGCCTTTCAAGTGTC
AAGAGTGTGGGAAAGGATTCTGCCAGTCCCGGACTCTCGCTGTCCACAAGACGCTACACTCACAAGTGAA
GGAGCTCAAAACCTCCAAGATCAAATGCTAAATAAACAGAGCCTGCGGGGCGCCAGGAACCTGGGGCGTG
CTGCCGCCTTCTCTACCAGAGGGACCCAAGCTGAAGGCAACTCTGCGGGCAGCGGGAGGGGCTTTCGGGA
TCTTCCTTCCACAGCAACAAAATCCCTTGGGTCCTTTGCGCTTGCGGCGCTCCTGAGCCTTGGCCCGGGC
CGTGACTCCTACAGCCTGGGCGGCTCCCCTAGGACGCGGCTAAAACTTGGCCAAAAGGCGGTACTCAACT
CACACGCCGGAAGGAAAACTGCATTAAAAAAAAAAAAAAAAAACTCGAAGGCATGC
